Addgene plasmid #164647: ERK1C202
Purpose: Bacterial expression plasmid for His6-ERK1C202
Depositing lab: Ben Davis. Depositing organization: University of Oxford. Publication: LanCLs add glutathione to dehydroamino acids generated at phosphorylated sites in the proteome. Lai KY, Galan SRG, Zeng Y, Zhou TH, He C, Raj R, Riedl J, Liu S, Chooi KP, Garg N, Zeng M, Jones LH, Hutchings GJ, Mohammed S, Nair SK, Chen J, Davis BG, van der Donk WA. Cell. 2021 Apr 27. pii: S0092-8674(21)00436-0. doi: 10.1016/j.cell.2021.04.001. PubMed 33932340.
Backbone
  Vector backbone: NpT7-5
  Backbone size w/o insert (bp): 2357
  Total vector size (bp): 3521
  Vector type: Bacterial Expression
Growth in bacteria
  Bacterial resistance: Ampicillin, 100 μg/mL
  Growth temperature: 37°C
  Growth strain: DH5alpha
  Copy number: Unknown
Gene/Insert
  Gene/Insert name: ERK1C202 (alt name: MAPK3)
  Species: H. sapiens (human)
  Insert size (bp): 1167
  Mutation: K71R/C82S/C144S/C178S/C183S/T202C/C271S
  Entrez Gene: MAPK1 (a.k.a. ERK, ERK-2, ERK2, ERT1, MAPK2, NS13, P42MAPK, PRKM1, PRKM2, p38, p40, p41, p41mapk, p42-MAPK)
  Promoter: T7
  Tag / fusion protein: His6-tag (N terminal on insert)
  Cloning method: Restriction Enzyme; 5′ cloning site EcoRI (not destroyed); 3′ cloning site BamHI (not destroyed)
  Sequencing primers: 5′ TAATACGACTCACTATAGGG; 3′ GCTAGTTATTGCTCAGCGG
Resource information
  A portion of this plasmid was derived from a plasmid made by: Melanie Cobb (Addgene plasmid # 39229; RRID: Addgene_39229; http://n2t.net/addgene:39229)
Terms and licenses: Academic/Nonprofit Terms; Industry Terms: Not Available to Industry
How to cite: ERK1C202 was a gift from Ben Davis (Addgene plasmid # 164647 ; http://n2t.net/addgene:164647 ; RRID:Addgene_164647)
