[The description below was written by a language model from this plasmid's Addgene catalogue record and pLannotate feature annotations shown in this document.]
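Description:
ERK1C202 is a small bacterial expression plasmid built on the NpT7-5 backbone for producing an N-terminally His6-tagged, engineered form of human ERK1 (MAPK3) in E. coli. The catalogue lists a total size of about 3.5 kb, in close agreement with the 3,549 nt sequenced record. Propagation relies on a ColE1/pMB1-type origin, and selection on the β-lactamase gene (AmpR) with its native promoter, conferring ampicillin resistance. Fragments of the pBR322 bom region, the rop gene, the tet promoter and a pUC-type polylinker are also annotated; these look like backbone remnants rather than functional elements. The catalogue gives copy number as unknown.

The expression cassette consists of a T7 promoter followed by a short histidine tag and then the MAPK3 coding sequence, cloned between EcoRI and BamHI sites that are both retained. Transcription therefore requires a host that supplies T7 RNA polymerase, and the tag allows purification by metal-affinity chromatography. The insert carries seven substitutions: K71R, five cysteine-to-serine changes (C82S, C144S, C178S, C183S, C271S) and T202C. Consistent with the construct name, this pattern removes several native cysteines while introducing one at position 202, a threonine that is phosphorylated in the ERK1 activation loop. The record does not explain the individual mutations, though the lysine-to-arginine change at K71 is of the kind generally used to inactivate kinases. The associated publication concerns dehydroamino acids generated at phosphorylated sites and glutathione addition by LanCL enzymes, suggesting that the protein serves as a site-specifically modifiable substrate. The catalogue's Entrez link points to MAPK1 (ERK2), whereas the insert name and the sequence annotation both identify MAPK3. Part of the plasmid was derived from an earlier deposited plasmid.
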