Features (pLannotate 1.2.2; 11 found; start..end, strand, type, name):
     19..37      +  promoter       T7 promoter: promoter for bacteriophage T7 RNA polymerase
     72..88      +  CDS            7xHis (fragment): 6xHis affinity tag
    126..1226    +  CDS            MAPK3: MK03_HUMAN - Also known as ERK1, PRKM3. Experimental evidence at protein level: Swiss-Prot protein existence level 1. Serine/threonine kinase which acts as an essential component of the MAP kinase signal transduction pathway. MAPK1/ERK2 and MAPK3/ERK1 are the 2 MAPKs which play an important role in the MAPK/ERK cascade. They participate also in a signaling cascade initiated by activated KIT and KITLG/SCF. Depending on the cellular context, the MAPK/ERK cascade mediates diverse biological functions such as cell growth, adhesion, survival and differentiation through the regulation of transcripti
   1243..1266    +  misc_feature   MCS (fragment): pUC18/19 multiple cloning site
   1270..1294    -  promoter       tet promoter (fragment): E. coli promoter for tetracycline efflux protein gene
   1347..2207    -  CDS            AmpR: β-lactamase; bla; confers resistance to ampicillin, carbenicillin, and related antibiotics
   2208..2312    -  promoter       AmpR promoter: bla
   2527..3115    +  rep_origin     ori: high-copy-number ColE1/pMB1/pBR322/pUC origin of replication
   3301..3384    -  misc_feature   bom (fragment): basis of mobility region from pBR322
   3384..3409    -  misc_feature   bom (fragment): basis of mobility region from pBR322
   3511..3548    -  CDS            rop (fragment): Rop protein, which maintains plasmids at low copy number; rop
>Addgene plasmid #164647 | ERK1C202 | addgene full sequence | sequence record 327748 | Addgene NGS Result
CAGCTGGCTTATCGAAATTAATACGACTCACTATAGGGAGACCGGAATTCTAAGGAGGTTTAACCATGGC
ACATCACCATCACCATCATATGGCGGCGGCGGCGGCTCAGGGGGGCGGGGGCGGGGAGCCCCGTAGAACC
GAGGGGGTCGGCCCGGGGGTCCCGGGGGAGGTGGAGATGGTGAAGGGGCAGCCGTTCGACGTGGGCCCGC
GCTACACGCAGTTGCAGTACATCGGCGAGGGCGCGTACGGCATGGTCAGCTCGGCCTATGACCACGTGCG
CAAGACTCGCGTGGCCATCCGTAAGATCAGCCCCTTCGAACATCAGACCTACAGCCAGCGCACGCTCCGG
GAGATCCAGATCCTGCTGCGCTTCCGCCATGAGAATGTCATCGGCATCCGAGACATTCTGCGGGCGTCCA
CCCTGGAAGCCATGAGAGATGTCTACATTGTGCAGGACCTGATGGAGACTGACCTGTACAAGTTGCTGAA
AAGCCAGCAGCTGAGCAATGACCATATCAGCTACTTCCTCTACCAGATCCTGCGGGGCCTCAAGTACATC
CACTCCGCCAACGTGCTCCACCGAGATCTAAAGCCCTCCAACCTGCTCATCAACACCACCAGCGACCTTA
AGATTAGTGATTTCGGCCTGGCCCGGATTGCCGATCCTGAGCATGACCACACCGGCTTCCTGTGCGAGTA
TGTGGCTACGCGCTGGTACCGGGCCCCAGAGATCATGCTGAACTCCAAGGGCTATACCAAGTCCATCGAC
ATCTGGTCTGTGGGCTGCATTCTGGCTGAGATGCTCTCTAACCGGCCCATCTTCCCTGGCAAGCACTACC
TGGATCAGCTCAACCACATTCTGGGCATCCTGGGCTCCCCATCCCAGGAGGACCTGAATAGTATCATCAA
CATGAAGGCCCGAAACTACCTACAGTCTCTGCCCTCCAAGACCAAGGTGGCTTGGGCCAAGCTTTTCCCC
AAGTCAGACTCCAAAGCCCTTGACCTGCTGGACCGGATGTTAACCTTTAACCCCAATAAACGGATCACAG
TGGAGGAAGCGCTGGCTCACCCCTACCTGGAGCAGTACTATGACCCGACGGATGAGCCAGTGGCCGAGGA
GCCCTTCACCTTCGCCATGGAGCTGGATGACCTACCTAAGGAGCGGCTGAAGGAGCTCATCTTCCAGGAG
ACAGCACGCTTCCAGCCCGGAGTGCTGGAGGCCCCCTAGTGCATGCGGCCGCGGATCCTCTAGAGTCGAC
CTGCAGCCCAAGCTTATCGATGATAAGCTGTCAAACATGAGAATTAAATCAATCTAAAGTATATATGAGT
AAACTTGGTCTGACAGTTACCAATGCTTAATCAGTGAGGCACCTATCTCAGCGATCTGTCTATTTCGTTC
ATCCATAGTTGCCTGACTCCCCGTCGTGTAGATAACTACGATACGGGAGGGCTTACCATCTGGCCCCAGT
GCTGCAATGATACCGCGAGACCCACGCTCACCGGCTCCAGATTTATCAGCAATAAACCAGCCAGCCGGAA
GGGCCGAGCGCAGAAGTGGTCCTGCAACTTTATCCGCCTCCATCCAGTCTATTAATTGTTGCCGGGAAGC
TAGAGTAAGTAGTTCGCCAGTTAATAGTTTGCGCAACGTTGTTGCCATTGCTACAGGCATCGTGGTGTCA
CGCTCGTCGTTTGGTATGGCTTCATTCAGCTCCGGTTCCCAACGATCAAGGCGAGTTACATGATCCCCCA
TGTTGTGCAAAAAAGCGGTTAGCTCCTTCGGTCCTCCGATCGTTGTCAGAAGTAAGTTGGCCGCAGTGTT
ATCACTCATGGTTATGGCAGCACTGCATAATTCTCTTACTGTCATGCCATCCGTAAGATGCTTTTCTGTG
ACTGGTGAGTACTCAACCAAGTCATTCTGAGAATAGTGTATGCGGCGACCGAGTTGCTCTTGCCCGGCGT
CAACACGGGATAATACCGCGCCACATAGCAGAACTTTAAAAGTGCTCATCATTGGAAAACGTTCTTCGGG
GCGAAAACTCTCAAGGATCTTACCGCTGTTGAGATCCAGTTCGATGTAACCCACTCGTGCACCCAACTGA
TCTTCAGCATCTTTTACTTTCACCAGCGTTTCTGGGTGAGCAAAAACAGGAAGGCAAAATGCCGCAAAAA
AGGGAATAAGGGCGACACGGAAATGTTGAATACTCATACTCTTCCTTTTTCAATATTATTGAAGCATTTA
TCAGGGTTATTGTCTCATGAGCGGATACATATTTGAATGTATTTAGAAAAATAAACAAATAGGGGTTCCG
CGCACATTTCCCCGAAAAGTGCCACCTGACGTCTAAGAAACCATTATTATCATGACATTAACCTATAAAA
ATAGGCGTATCACGAGGCCCTTTCGTCTTCAAGAATAAAAGGATCTAGGTGAAGATCCTTTTTGATAATC
TCATGACCAAAATCCCTTAACGTGAGTTTTCGTTCCACTGAGCGTCAGACCCCGTAGAAAAGATCAAAGG
ATCTTCTTGAGATCCTTTTTTTCTGCGCGTAATCTGCTGCTTGCAAACAAAAAAACCACCGCTACCAGCG
GTGGTTTGTTTGCCGGATCAAGAGCTACCAACTCTTTTTCCGAAGGTAACTGGCTTCAGCAGAGCGCAGA
TACCAAATACTGTCCTTCTAGTGTAGCCGTAGTTAGGCCACCACTTCAAGAACTCTGTAGCACCGCCTAC
ATACCTCGCTCTGCTAATCCTGTTACCAGTGGCTGCTGCCAGTGGCGATAAGTCGTGTCTTACCGGGTTG
GACTCAAGACGATAGTTACCGGATAAGGCGCAGCGGTCGGGCTGAACGGGGGGTTCGTGCACACAGCCCA
GCTTGGAGCGAACGACCTACACCGAACTGAGATACCTACAGCGTGAGCTATGAGAAAGCGCCACGCTTCC
CGAAGGGAGAAAGGCGGACAGGTATCCGGTAAGCGGCAGGGTCGGAACAGGAGAGCGCACGAGGGAGCTT
CCAGGGGGAAACGCCTGGTATCTTTATAGTCCTGTCGGGTTTCGCCACCTCTGACTTGAGCGTCGATTTT
TGTGATGCTCGTCAGGGGGGCGGAGCCTATGGAAAAACGCCAGCAACGCGGCCTTTTTACGGTTCCTGGC
CTTTTGCTGGCCTTTTGCTCACATGTTCTTTCCTGCGTTATCCCCTGATTCTGTGGATAACCGTATTACC
GCCTTTGAGTGAGCTGATACCGCTCGCCGCAGCCGAACGACCGAGCGCAGCGAGTCAGTGAGCGAGGAAG
CGGAAGAGCGCCTGATGCGGTATTTTCTCCTTACGCATCTGTGCGGTATTTCACACCGCATATGGTGCAC
TCTCAGTACAATCTGCTCTGATGCGCTACGTGACTGGGTCATGGCTGCGCCCCGACACCCGCCAACACCC
GCTGACGCGCCCTGACGGGCTTGTCTGCTCCCGGCATCCGCTTACAGACAAGCTGTGACCGTCTCCGGGA
GCTGCATGTGTCAGAGGTTTTCACCGTCATCACCGAAACGCGCGAGGCC
